Addgene plasmid #31019: pFUS_B2
Depositing lab: Adam Bogdanove & Daniel Voytas. Depositing organization: University of Minnesota. Publication: Efficient design and assembly of custom TALEN and other TAL effector-based constructs for DNA targeting. Cermak T, Doyle EL, Christian M, Wang L, Zhang Y, Schmidt C, Baller JA, Somia NV, Bogdanove AJ, Voytas DF. Nucleic Acids Res. 2011 Jul;39(12):e82. doi: 10.1093/nar/gkr218 PubMed 21493687.
Backbone
  Vector backbone: pCR8
  Backbone manufacturer: Invitrogen
  Backbone size w/o insert (bp): 2447
Growth in bacteria
  Bacterial resistance: Spectinomycin, 50 μg/mL
  Growth temperature: 37°C
  Growth strain: DH5alpha
  Growth instructions: DH10B/LB+antibiotics
  Copy number: High Copy
Gene/Insert
  Gene/Insert name: LacZ + BsaI restriction sites
  Insert size (bp): 459
  Cloning method: Restriction Enzyme; 5′ cloning site AflII (not destroyed); 3′ cloning site XbaI (not destroyed)
  Sequencing primers: 5′ pCR8_F1 (ttgatgcctggcagttccct); 3′ pCR8_R1 (cgaaccgaacaggcttatgt)
Terms and licenses: Academic/Nonprofit Terms; Industry Terms: Not Available to Industry
How to cite: pFUS_B2 was a gift from Adam Bogdanove & Daniel Voytas (Addgene plasmid # 31019 ; http://n2t.net/addgene:31019 ; RRID:Addgene_31019)
