[The description below was written by a language model from this plasmid's Addgene catalogue record and pLannotate feature annotations shown in this document.]
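Description:
pFUS_B2 is a small, high-copy bacterial cloning vector built on the Invitrogen pCR8 backbone and used as an intermediate array-receiving plasmid in a Golden Gate system for assembling custom TALENs and other TAL effector-based DNA-targeting constructs. It replicates in E. coli from a ColE1/pUC-type origin and is selected with spectinomycin through the aadA aminoglycoside adenylyltransferase gene (SmR). That gene sits downstream of a fragment of the class 1 integron Pc promoter and a short remnant of a gentamicin resistance gene. The rrnB T1 and T2 transcription terminators inherited from pCR8 flank the cloning region and insulate it from read-through transcription.

The insert, about 459 bp placed between retained AflII and XbaI sites, is a lacZα cassette bordered by BsaI sites. The annotation shows a typical pBluescript-derived reporter unit: CAP binding site, lac promoter and lac operator driving a lacZα fragment, along with T3 and T7 promoters, a residual multiple cloning site and a trace of an f1 origin. BsaI is a type IIS enzyme that cuts outside its recognition sequence, so digestion releases the lacZα cassette and leaves defined overhangs. An ordered set of modules, TAL effector repeats in the cited assembly scheme, can then be ligated in its place in a single reaction. Loss of lacZα allows blue/white screening, with correct recombinants appearing white.

The record does not state what the "B2" designation means or how many repeat modules this particular vector accepts, and it contains no eukaryotic expression elements. The plasmid therefore serves purely as a cloning intermediate rather than a final expression construct.
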