Features (pLannotate 1.2.2; 16 found; start..end, strand, type, name):
     46..64      -  rep_origin     f1 ori (fragment): f1 bacteriophage origin of replication; arrow indicates direction of (+) strand synthesis
     69..224     -  CDS            lacZα (fragment): LacZα fragment of β-galactosidase; lacZ fragment
    232..250     +  promoter       T7 promoter: promoter for bacteriophage T7 RNA polymerase
    259..282     -  misc_feature   MCS (fragment): pBluescript multiple cloning site
    298..316     -  promoter       T3 promoter: promoter for bacteriophage T3 RNA polymerase
    361..377     -  protein_bind   lac operator: The lac repressor binds to the lac operator to inhibit transcription in E. coli. This inhibition can be relieved by adding lactose or isopropyl-β-D-thiogalactopyranoside (IPTG). lac repressor encoded by lacI
    385..415     -  promoter       lac promoter: promoter for the E. coli lac operon
    430..451     -  protein_bind   CAP binding site: CAP binding activates transcription in the presence of cAMP. E. coli catabolite activator protein
    633..656     +  promoter       Pc promoter (fragment): intI1 (promoter lies within the coding sequence); class 1 integron promoter
    832..888     +  CDS            GmR (fragment): gentamycin acetyltransferase; aacC1; confers resistance to gentamycin
    895..1686    +  CDS            SmR: aminoglycoside adenylyltransferase (Murphy, 1985); aadA; confers resistance to spectinomycin and streptomycin
   1779..2367    +  rep_origin     ori: high-copy-number ColE1/pMB1/pBR322/pUC origin of replication
   2550..2642    +  CDS            lacI (fragment): lac repressor; lacI; The lac repressor binds to the lac operator to inhibit transcription in E. coli. This inhibition can be relieved by adding lactose or isopropyl-β-D-thiogalactopyranoside (IPTG).
   2697..2724    -  terminator     rrnB T2 terminator: transcription terminator T2 from the E. coli rrnB gene
   2856..2899    +  terminator     rrnB T1 terminator: Escherichia coli rrnB; transcription terminator T1 from the E. coli rrnB gene
   2946..2982    -  CDS            lacZα (fragment): LacZα fragment of β-galactosidase; lacZ fragment
>Addgene plasmid #31019 | pFUS_B2 | depositor full sequence | sequence record 14215 | Author sequence
CGTCTCATGGCCTGACCCCGGACCAAGTGGTGGCTATCGAGACCGGCGCCGCTACAGGGCGCGTCCCATT
CGCCATTCAGGCTGCGCAACTGTTGGGAAGGGCGATCGGTGCGGGCCTCTTCGCTATTACGCCAGCTGGC
GAAAGGGGGATGTGCTGCAAGGCGATTAAGTTGGGTAACGCCAGGGTTTTCCCAGTCACGACGTTGTAAA
ACGACGGCCAGTGAGCGCGCGTAATACGACTCACTATAGGGCGAATTGGGTACCGGGCCCCCCCTCGAGG
TCCTCCAGCTTTTGTTCCCTTTAGTGAGGGTTAATTGCGCGCTTGGCGTAATCATGGTCATAGCTGTTTC
CTGTGTGAAATTGTTATCCGCTCACAATTCCACACAACATACGAGCCGGAAGCATAAAGTGTAAAGCCTG
GGGTGCCTAATGAGTGAGCTAACTCACATTAATTGCGTTGCGCTCACTGCCCGCTTTCCACCGGTGGTCT
CAGGACCATGGCCTGACCCCGGACCAAGTGGTGGCTATCGAGACGTCTAGACCAGCCAGGACAGAAATGC
CTCGACTTCGCTGCTACCCAAGGTTGCCGGGTGACGCACACCGTGGAAACGGATGAAGGCACGAACCCAG
TGGACATAAGCCTGTTCGGTTCGTAAGCTGTAATGCAAGTAGCGTATGCGCTCACGCAACTGGTCCAGAA
CCTTGACCGAACGCAGCGGTGGTAACGGCGCAGTGGCGGTTTTCATGGCTTGTTATGACTGTTTTTTTGG
GGTACAGTCTATGCCTCGGGCATCCAAGCAGCAAGCGCGTTACGCCGTGGGTCGATGTTTGATGTTATGG
AGCAGCAACGATGTTACGCAGCAGGGCAGTCGCCCTAAAACAAAGTTAAACATTATGAGGGAAGCGGTGA
TCGCCGAAGTATCGACTCAACTATCAGAGGTAGTTGGCGTCATCGAGCGCCATCTCGAACCGACGTTGCT
GGCCGTACATTTGTACGGCTCCGCAGTGGATGGCGGCCTGAAGCCACACAGTGATATTGATTTGCTGGTT
ACGGTGACCGTAAGGCTTGATGAAACAACGCGGCGAGCTTTGATCAACGACCTTTTGGAAACTTCGGCTT
CCCCTGGAGAGAGCGAGATTCTCCGCGCTGTAGAAGTCACCATTGTTGTGCACGACGACATCATTCCGTG
GCGTTATCCAGCTAAGCGCGAACTGCAATTTGGAGAATGGCAGCGCAATGACATTCTTGCAGGTATCTTC
GAGCCAGCCACGATCGACATTGATCTGGCTATCTTGCTGACAAAAGCAAGAGAACATAGCGTTGCCTTGG
TAGGTCCAGCGGCGGAGGAACTCTTTGATCCGGTTCCTGAACAGGATCTATTTGAGGCGCTAAATGAAAC
CTTAACGCTATGGAACTCGCCGCCCGACTGGGCTGGCGATGAGCGAAATGTAGTGCTTACGTTGTCCCGC
ATTTGGTACAGCGCAGTAACCGGCAAAATCGCGCCGAAGGATGTCGCTGCCGACTGGGCAATGGAGCGCC
TGCCGGCCCAGTATCAGCCCGTCATACTTGAAGCTAGACAGGCTTATCTTGGACAAGAAGAAGATCGCTT
GGCCTCGCGCGCAGATCAGTTGGAAGAATTTGTCCACTACGTGAAAGGCGAGATCACCAAGGTAGTCGGC
AAATAACCCTCGAGCCACCCATGACCAAAATCCCTTAACGTGAGTTACGCGTCGTTCCACTGAGCGTCAG
ACCCCGTAGAAAAGATCAAAGGATCTTCTTGAGATCCTTTTTTTCTGCGCGTAATCTGCTGCTTGCAAAC
AAAAAAACCACCGCTACCAGCGGTGGTTTGTTTGCCGGATCAAGAGCTACCAACTCTTTTTCCGAAGGTA
ACTGGCTTCAGCAGAGCGCAGATACCAAATACTGTCCTTCTAGTGTAGCCGTAGTTAGGCCACCACTTCA
AGAACTCTGTAGCACCGCCTACATACCTCGCTCTGCTAATCCTGTTACCAGTGGCTGCTGCCAGTGGCGA
TAAGTCGTGTCTTACCGGGTTGGACTCAAGACGATAGTTACCGGATAAGGCGCAGCGGTCGGGCTGAACG
GGGGGTTCGTGCACACAGCCCAGCTTGGAGCGAACGACCTACACCGAACTGAGATACCTACAGCGTGAGC
ATTGAGAAAGCGCCACGCTTCCCGAAGGGAGAAAGGCGGACAGGTATCCGGTAAGCGGCAGGGTCGGAAC
AGGAGAGCGCACGAGGGAGCTTCCAGGGGGAAACGCCTGGTATCTTTATAGTCCTGTCGGGTTTCGCCAC
CTCTGACTTGAGCGTCGATTTTTGTGATGCTCGTCAGGGGGGCGGAGCCTATGGAAAAACGCCAGCAACG
CGGCCTTTTTACGGTTCCTGGCCTTTTGCTGGCCTTTTGCTCACATGTTCTTTCCTGCGTTATCCCCTGA
TTCTGTGGATAACCGTATTACCGCCTTTGAGTGAGCTGATACCGCTCGCCGCAGCCGAACGACCGAGCGC
AGCGAGTCAGTGAGCGAGGAAGCGGAAGAGCGCCCAATACGCAAACCGCCTCTCCCCGCGCGTTGGCCGA
TTCATTAATGCAGCTGGCACGACAGGTTTCCCGACTGGAAAGCGGGCAGTGAGCGCAACGCAATTAATAC
GCGTACCGCTAGCCAGGAAGAGTTTGTAGAAACGCAAAAAGGCCATCCGTCAGGATGGCCTTCTGCTTAG
TTTGATGCCTGGCAGTTTATGGCGGGCGTCCTGCCCGCCACCCTCCGGGCCGTTGCTTCACAACGTTCAA
ATCCGCTCCCGGCGGATTTGTCCTACTCAGGAGAGCGTTCACCGACAAACAACAGATAAAACGAAAGGCC
CAGTCTTCCGACTGAGCCTTTCGTTTTATTTGATGCCTGGCAGTTCCCTACTCTCGCGTTAACGCTAGCA
TGGATGTTTTCCCAGTCACGACGTTGTAAAACGACGGCCAGTCTTAAG
