>Addgene plasmid #31019 | pFUS_B2 | addgene partial sequence | sequence record 35565 | 31019 with pCR8_F1 (ttgatgcctggcagttccct)
GTCACGACGTTGTAAAACGACGGCCAGTCTTAAGCGTCTCATGGCCTGACCCCGGACCAAGTGGTGGCTA
TCGAGACCGGCGCCGCTACAGGGCGCGTCCCATTCGCCATTCAGGCTGCGCAACTGTTGGGAAGGGCGAT
CGGTGCGGGCCTCTTCGCTATTACGCCAGCTGGCGAAAGGGGGATGTGCTGCAAGGCGATTAAGTTGGGT
AACGCCAGGGTTTTCCCAGTCACGACGTTGTAAAACGACGGCCAGTGAGCGCGCGTAATACGACTCACTA
TAGGGCGAATTGGGTACCGGGCCCCCCCTCGAGGTCCTCCAGCTTTTGTTCCCTTTAGTGAGGGTTAATT
GCGCGCTTGGCGTAATCATGGTCATAGCTGTTTCCTGTGTGAAATTGTTATCCGCTCACAATTCCACACA
ACATACGAGCCGGAAGCATAAAGTGTAAAGCCTGGGGTGCCTAATGAGTGAGCTAACTCACATTAATTGC
GTTGCGCTCACTGCCCGCTTTCCACCGGTGGTCTCAGGACCATGGCCTGACCCCGGACCAAGTGGTGGCT
ATCGAGACGTCTAGACCAGCCAGGACAGAAATGCCTCGACTTCGCTGCTACCCAAGGTTGCCGGGTGACG
CACACCGTGGAAACGGATGAAGGCACGAACCCAGTGGACATAAGCCTGTTCGGTTCGTAAGCTGTAATGC
AAGTAGCGTATGCGCTCACGCAACTGGTCCAGAACCTTGACCGAACGCAGCGGTGGTAACGGCGCAGTGG
CGGTTTTCATGGCTTGTTATGACTGTTTTTTTGGGGTACAGTCTATGCCTCGGGCATCCNAGCAGCAAGC
GCGTTACGCCGTGGGTCGATGTTTGATGTTATGGAGCAGCAACGATGTTACGCANCAGGGCAGTCGCCCT
AAAACAAAGTTAAACATTATGAGGGAAGCGGTGATCGCCGAAGTA
